>Addgene plasmid #85055 | pLifeAct_mScarlet-H_N1 | depositor full sequence | sequence record 163861 | Full Sequence
TAGTTATTAATAGTAATCAATTACGGGGTCATTAGTTCATAGCCCATATATGGAGTTCCGCGTTACATAA
CTTACGGTAAATGGCCCGCCTGGCTGACCGCCCAACGACCCCCGCCCATTGACGTCAATAATGACGTATG
TTCCCATAGTAACGCCAATAGGGACTTTCCATTGACGTCAATGGGTGGAGTATTTACGGTAAACTGCCCA
CTTGGCAGTACATCAAGTGTATCATATGCCAAGTACGCCCCCTATTGACGTCAATGACGGTAAATGGCCC
GCCTGGCATTATGCCCAGTACATGACCTTATGGGACTTTCCTACTTGGCAGTACATCTACGTATTAGTCA
TCGCTATTACCATGGTGATGCGGTTTTGGCAGTACATCAATGGGCGTGGATAGCGGTTTGACTCACGGGG
ATTTCCAAGTCTCCACCCCATTGACGTCAATGGGAGTTTGTTTTGGCACCAAAATCAACGGGACTTTCCA
AAATGTCGTAACAACTCCGCCCCATTGACGCAAATGGGCGGTAGGCGTGTACGGTGGGAGGTCTATATAA
GCAGAGCTGGTTTAGTGAACCGTCAGATCCGCTAGCGCTACCGGACTCAGATCTCGAGCTCAAGCTTCGA
ATTCCACCATGGGCGTGGCCGACCTGATCAAGAAGTTCGAGAGCATCAGCAAGGAGGAGGGGGATCCACC
GGTCGCCACCATGGTGAGCAAGGGCGAGGCAGTGATCAAGGAGTTCATGCGGTTCAAGGTGCACATGGAG
GGCTCCATGAACGGCCACGAGTTCGAGATCGAGGGCGAGGGCGAGGGCCGCCCCTACGAGGGCACCCAGA
CCGCCAAGCTGAAGGTGACCAAGGGTGGCCCCCTGCCCTTCTCCTGGGACATCCTGTCCCCTCAGTTCAT
GTACGGCTCCAGGGCCTTCACCAAGCACCCCGCCGACATCCCCGACTACTATAAGCAGTCCTTCCCCGAG
GGCTTCAAGTGGGAGCGCGTGATGAACTTCGAGGACGGCGGCGCCGTGACCGTGACCCAGGACACCTCCC
TGGAGGACGGCACCCTGATCTACAAGGTGAAGCTCCGCGGCACCAACTTCCCTCCTGACGGCCCCGTAAT
GCAGAAGAAGACAATGGGCTGGGAAGCATCCACCGAGCGGTTGTACCCCGAGGACGGCGTGCTGAAGGGC
GACATTAAGCACGCCCTGCGCCTGAAGGACGGCGGCCGCTACCTGGCGGACTTCAAGACCACCTACAAGG
CCAAGAAGCCCGTGCAGATGCCCGGCGCCTACAACGTCGACCGCAAGTTGGACATCACCTCCCACAACGA
GGACTACACCGTGGTGGAACAGTACGAACGCTCCGAGGGCCGCCACTCCACCGGCGGCATGGACGAGCTG
TACAAGTAAAGCGGCCGCGACTCTAGATCATAATCAGCCATACCACATTTGTAGAGGTTTTACTTGCTTT
AAAAAACCTCCCACACCTCCCCCTGAACCTGAAACATAAAATGAATGCAATTGTTGTTGTTAACTTGTTT
ATTGCAGCTTATAATGGTTACAAATAAAGCAATAGCATCACAAATTTCACAAATAAAGCATTTTTTTCAC
TGCATTCTAGTTGTGGTTTGTCCAAACTCATCAATGTATCTTAAGGCGTAAATTGTAAGCGTTAATATTT
TGTTAAAATTCGCGTTAAATTTTTGTTAAATCAGCTCATTTTTTAACCAATAGGCCGAAATCGGCAAAAT
CCCTTATAAATCAAAAGAATAGACCGAGATAGGGT
[37 nt withheld, positions 1786-1822]
AAAGAACGTGGACTCCAACGTCAAAGG
[49 nt withheld, positions 1850-1898]
T
[91 nt withheld, positions 1900-1990]
G
[124 nt withheld, positions 1992-2115]
CAGGTGGCACTTTTCGGGGAAATGTGCGCGGAACCCCTATTTGTTTATTTTTCTAAATACATTCAAATAT
GTATCCGCTCATGAGACAATAACCCTGATAAATGCTTCAATAATATTGAAAAAGGAAGAGTCCTGAGGCG
GAAAGAACCAGCTGTGGAATGTGTGTCAGTTAGGGTGTGGAAAGTCCCCAGGCTCCCCAGCAGGCAGAAG
TATGCAAAGCATGCATCTCAATTAGTCAGCAACCAGGTGTGGAAAGTCCCCAGGCTCCCCAGCAGGCAGA
AGTATGCAAAGCATGCATCTCAATTAGTCAGCAACCATAGTCCCGCCCCTAACTCCGCCCATCCCGCCCC
TAACTCCGCCCAGTTCCGCCCATTCTCCGCCCCATGGCTGACTAATTTTTTTTATTTATGCAGAGGCCGA
GGCCGCCTCGGCCTCTGAGCTATTCCAGAAGTAGTGAGGAGGCTTTTTTGGAGGCCTAGGCTTTTGCAAA
GATCGATCAAGAGACAGGATGAGGATCGTTTCGCATGATTGAACAAGATGGATTGCACGCAGGTTCTCCG
GCCGCTTGGGTGGAGAGGCTATTCGGCTATGACTGGGCACAACAGACAATCGGCTGCTCTGATGCCGCCG
TGTTCCGGCTGTCAGCGCAGGGGCGCCCGGTTCTTTTTGTCAAGACCGACCTGTCCGGTGCCCTGAATGA
ACTGCAAGACGAGGCAGCGCGGCTATCGTGGCTGGCCACGACGGGCGTTCCTTGCGCAGCTGTGCTCGAC
GTTGTCACTGAAGCGGGAAGGGACTGGCTGCTATTGGGCGAAGTGCCGGGGCAGGATCTCCTGTCATCTC
ACCTTGCTCCTGCCGAGAAAGTATCCATCATGGCTGATGCAATGCGGCGGCTGCATACGCTTGATCCGGC
TACCTGCCCATTCGACCACCAAGCGAAACATCGCATCGAGCGAGCACGTACTCGGATGGAAGCCGGTCTT
GTCGATCAGGATGATCTGGACGAAGAGCATCAGGGGCTCGCGCCAGCCGAACTGTTCGCCAGGCTCAAGG
CGAGCATGCCCGACGGCGAGGATCTCGTCGTGACCCATGGCGATGCCTGCTTGCCGAATATCATGGTGGA
AAATGGCCGCTTTTCTGGATTCATCGACTGTGGCCGGCTGGGTGTGGCGGACCGCTATCAGGACATAGCG
TTGGCTACCCGTGATATTGCTGAAGAGCTTGGCGGCGAATGGGCTGACCGCTTCCTCGTGCTTTACGGTA
TCGCCGCTCCCGATTCGCAGCGCATCGCCTTCTATCGCCTTCTTGACGAGTTCTTCTGAGCGGGACTCTG
GGGTTCGAAATGACCGACCAAGCGACGCCCAACCTGCCATCACGAGATTTCGATTCCACCGCCGCCTTCT
ATGAAAGGTTGGGCTTCGGAATCGTTTTCCGGGACGCCGGCTGGATGATCCTCCAGCGCGGGGATCTCAT
GCTGGAGTTCTTCGCCCACCCTAGGGGGAGGCTAACTGAAACACGGAAGGAGACAATACCGGAAGGAACC
CGCGCTATGACGGCAATAAAAAGACAGAATAAAACGCACGGTGTTGGGTCGTTTGTTCATAAACGCGGGG
TTCGGTCCCAGGGCTGGCACTCTGTCGATACCCCACCGAGACCCCATTGGGGCCAATACGCCCGCGTTTC
TTCCTTTTCCCCACCCCACCCCCCAAGTTCGGGTGAAGGCCCAGGGCTCGCAGCCAACGTCGGGGCGGCA
GGCCCTGCCATAGCCTCAGGTTACTCATATATACTTTAGATTGATTTAAAACTTCATTTTTAATTTAAAA
GGATCTAGGTGAAGATCCTTTTTGATAATCTCATGACCAAAATCCCTTAACGTGAGTTTTCGTTCCACTG
AGCGTCAGACCCCGTAGAAAAGATCAAAGGATCTTCTTGAGATCCTTTTTTTCTGCGCGTAATCTGCTGC
TTGCAAACAAAAAAACCACCGCTACCAGCGGTGGTTTGTTTGCCGGATCAAGAGCTACCAACTCTTTTTC
CGAAGGTAACTGGCTTCAGCAGAGCGCAGATACCAAATACTGTCCTTCTAGTGTAGCCGTAGTTAGGCCA
CCACTTCAAGAACTCTGTAGCACCGCCTACATACCTCGCTCTGCTAATCCTGTTACCAGTGGCTGCTGCC
AGTGGCGATAAGTCGTGTCTTACCGGGTTGGACTCAAGACGATAGTTACCGGATAAGGCGCAGCGGTCGG
GCTGAACGGGGGGTTCGTGCACACAGCCCAGCTTGGAGCGAACGACCTACACCGAACTGAGATACCTACA
GCGTGAGCTATGAGAAAGCGCCACGCTTCCCGAAGGGAGAAAGGCGGACAGGTATCCGGTAAGCGGCAGG
GTCGGAACAGGAGAGCGCACGAGGGAGCTTCCAGGGGGAAACGCCTGGTATCTTTATAGTCCTGTCGGGT
TTCGCCACCTCTGACTTGAGCGTCGATTTTTGTGATGCTCGTCAGGGGGGCGGAGCCTATGGAAAAACGC
CAGCAACGCGGCCTTTTTACGGTTCCTGGCCTTTTGCTGGCCTTTTGCTCACATGTTCTTTCCTGCGTTA
TCCCCTGATTCTGTGGATAACCGTATTACCGCCATGCAT
Features (pLannotate 1.2.2; 15 found; start..end, strand, type, name):
     61..364     +  enhancer       CMV enhancer: human cytomegalovirus immediate early enhancer
    365..568     +  promoter       CMV promoter: human cytomegalovirus (CMV) immediate early promoter
    591..634     +  misc_feature   MCS (fragment): multiple cloning site
    639..710     +  CDS            ABP140 (fragment): AB140_YEAST - Also known as TRM140. Experimental evidence at protein level: Swiss-Prot protein existence level 1. S-adenosyl-L-methionine-dependent methyltransferase that mediates N(3)-methylcytidine modification of residue 32 of the tRNA anticodon loop of tRNA(Thr) and tRNA(Ser). Binds F-actin and shows weak F-actin cross-linking activity. From Saccharomyces cerevisiae (strain ATCC 204508 / S288c) (Baker's yeast).
    711..1406    +  CDS            mScarlet-H: mScarlet-H is a basic (constitutively fluorescent) orange fluorescent protein published in 2016, derived from synthetic construct. It has low acid sensitivity.
   1426..1509    +  CDS            large T antigen (fragment): large T antigen from SV40 (simian virus 40)
   1532..1653    +  polyA_signal   SV40 poly(A) signal: SV40 polyadenylation signal
   1687..2115    -  rep_origin     f1 ori (sequence partly withheld): f1 bacteriophage origin of replication; arrow indicates direction of (+) strand synthesis
   2142..2246    +  promoter       AmpR promoter: bla
   2248..2605    +  promoter       SV40 promoter: SV40 enhancer and early promoter
   2640..3434    +  CDS            NeoR/KanR: aminoglycoside phosphotransferase from Tn5; aph(3')-II (or nptII); confers resistance to neomycin, kanamycin, and G418 (Geneticin®)
   3455..3607    +  CDS            ble (fragment): BLE_KLEPN - Experimental evidence at protein level: Swiss-Prot protein existence level 1. Binding protein with a strong affinity to the bleomycin family of antibiotics. Binds to CL990; an antimitotic-antibiotic compound. From Klebsiella pneumoniae.
   3666..3713    +  polyA_signal   HSV TK poly(A) signal: herpes simplex virus thymidine kinase polyadenylation signal (Cole and Stacy, 1985)
   3804..3820    -  polyA_signal   bGH poly(A) signal (fragment): bovine growth hormone polyadenylation signal
   4042..4630    +  rep_origin     ori: high-copy-number ColE1/pMB1/pBR322/pUC origin of replication
