[The description below was written by a language model from this plasmid's Addgene catalogue record and pLannotate feature annotations shown in this document.]
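Description:
pLifeAct_mScarlet-H_N1 is a mammalian expression plasmid of about 4.7 kb, built on the pmScarlet-H_N1 backbone, an N1-style vector in which a coding sequence is cloned upstream of, and in frame with, a fluorescent protein. It replicates in E. coli from a high-copy ColE1/pUC-type origin and also carries an f1 phage origin. A single NeoR/KanR (aminoglycoside phosphotransferase) cassette serves both hosts. A bacterial bla-type promoter drives it for kanamycin selection in bacteria, and the SV40 enhancer/early promoter drives it for G418 selection of transfected mammalian cells, with an HSV TK polyadenylation signal downstream. The short fragments annotated as ble, bGH poly(A) and SV40 large T antigen appear to be partial matches in the backbone rather than functional elements.

The payload is a fusion of LifeAct to the N-terminus of mScarlet-H, expressed from the human CMV immediate-early enhancer and promoter and terminated by the SV40 poly(A) signal. LifeAct is a short synthetic 51 bp insert placed between the EcoRI and AgeI sites. The annotation tool recognises it as a fragment of yeast ABP140, an F-actin-binding protein, consistent with the peptide's known origin. The annotated region is slightly longer than the insert itself, so it probably includes linker sequence leading into the fluorescent protein. mScarlet-H is a constitutively fluorescent monomeric red/orange protein of the mScarlet family with low acid sensitivity. Because the peptide binds filamentous actin, the fusion labels the actin cytoskeleton in living cells. The plasmid is intended for in vivo visualisation of actin structures, including colocalisation studies alongside other fluorescent markers.
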