Addgene plasmid #85055: pLifeAct_mScarlet-H_N1
Purpose: In vivo visualization of actin cytoskeleton (can be used for colocalization studies)
Depositing lab: Dorus Gadella. Depositing organization: University of Amsterdam. Publication: mScarlet: a bright monomeric red fluorescent protein for cellular imaging. Bindels DS, Haarbosch L, van Weeren L, Postma M, Wiese KE, Mastop M, Aumonier S, Gotthard G, Royant A, Hink MA, Gadella TW Jr. Nat Methods. 2016 Nov 21. doi: 10.1038/nmeth.4074. PubMed 27869816.
Backbone
  Vector backbone: pmScarlet-H_N1
  Backbone manufacturer: Gadella Lab
  Backbone size w/o insert (bp): 4693
  Vector type: Mammalian Expression
  Selectable markers: Neomycin (select with G418)
Growth in bacteria
  Bacterial resistance: Kanamycin, 50 μg/mL
  Growth temperature: 37°C
  Growth strain: DH5alpha
  Copy number: High Copy
Gene/Insert
  Gene/Insert name: LifeAct
  Species: Synthetic
  Insert size (bp): 51
  Promoter: CMV
  Cloning method: Restriction Enzyme; 5′ cloning site EcoRI (not destroyed); 3′ cloning site AgeI (not destroyed)
  Sequencing primers: 5′ AGGTCTATATAAGCAGAGC; 3′ TCTACAAATGTGGTATGGC
Terms and licenses: Academic/Nonprofit Terms; Industry Terms: Not Available to Industry
How to cite: pLifeAct_mScarlet-H_N1 was a gift from Dorus Gadella (Addgene plasmid # 85055 ; http://n2t.net/addgene:85055 ; RRID:Addgene_85055)
