>Addgene plasmid #85055 | pLifeAct_mScarlet-H_N1 | addgene partial sequence | sequence record 167617 | CMV-F 5'-CGCAAATGGGCGGTAGGCGTG-3'
GTGAACCGTCAGATCCGCTAGCGCTACCGGACTCAGATCTCGAGCTCAAGCTTCGAATTCCACCATGGGC
GTGGCCGACCTGATCAAGAAGTTCGAGAGCATCAGCAAGGAGGAGGGGGATCCACCGGTCGCCACCATGG
TGAGCAAGGGCGAGGCAGTGATCAAGGAGTTCATGCGGTTCAAGGTGCACATGGAGGGCTCCATGAACGG
CCACGAGTTCGAGATCGAGGGCGAGGGCGAGGGCCGCCCCTACGAGGGCACCCAGACCGCCAAGCTGAAG
GTGACCAAGGGTGGCCCCCTGCCCTTCTCCTGGGACATCCTGTCCCCTCAGTTCATGTACGGCTCCAGGG
CCTTCACCAAGCACCCCGCCGACATCCCCGACTACTATAAGCAGTCCTTCCCCGAGGGCTTCAAGTGGGA
GCGCGTGATGAACTTCGAGGACGGCGGCGCCGTGACCGTGACCCAGGACACCTCCCTGGAGGACGGCACC
CTGATCTACAAGGTGAAGCTCCGCGGCACCAACTTCCCTCCTGACGGCCCCGTAATGCAGAAGAAGACAA
TGGGCTGGGAAGCGTCCACCGAGCGGTTGTACCCCGAGGACGGCGTGCTGAAGGGCGACATTAAGCACGC
CCTGCGCCTGAAGGACGGCGGCCGCTACCTGGCGGACTTCAAGACCACCTACAAGGCCAAGAAGCCCGTG
CAGATGCCCGGCGCCTA
