>Addgene plasmid #85055 | pLifeAct_mScarlet-H_N1 | addgene partial sequence | sequence record 167618 | SV40pA-R 5'-GAAATTTGTGATGCTATTGC-3'
ACAACAACAATTGCATTCATTTTATGTTTCAGGTTCAGGGGGAGGTGTGGGAGGTTTTTTAAAGCAAGTA
AAACCTCTACAAATGTGGTATGGCTGATTATGATCTAGAGTCGCGGCCGCTTTACTTGTACAGCTCGTCC
ATGCCGCCGGTGGAGTGGCGGCCCTCGGAGCGTTCGTACTGTTCCACCACGGTGTAGTCCTCGTTGTGGG
AGGTGATGTCCAACTTGCGGTCGACGTTGTAGGCGCCGGGCATCTGCACGGGCTTCTTGGCCTTGTAGGT
GGTCTTGAAGTCCGCCAGGTAGCGGCCGCCGTCCTTCAGGCGCAGGGCGTGCTTAATGTCGCCCTTCAGC
ACGCCGTCCTCGGGGTACAACCGCTCGGTGGACGCTTCCCAGCCCATTGTCTTCTTCTGCATTACGGGGC
CGTCAGGAGGGAAGTTGGTGCCGCGGAGCTTCACCTTGTAGATCAGGGTGCCGTCCTCCAGGGAGGTGTC
CTGGGTCACGGTCACGGCGCCGCCGTCCTCGAAGTTCATCACGCGCTCCCACTTGAAGCCCTCGGGGAAG
GACTGCTTATAGTAGTCGGGGATGTCGGCGGGGTGCTTGGTGAAGGCCCTGGAGCCGTACATGAACTGAG
GGGACAGGAT
